>Addgene plasmid #177131 | pGEX4T3-GST-PolB(WT) | addgene full sequence | sequence record 350545 | Addgene NGS Result
TGATGGCGTTGGAATTAGCTTATCGACTGCACGGTGCACCAATGCTTCTGGCGTCAGGCAGCCATCGGAA
GCTGTGGTATGGCTGTGCAGGTCGTAAATCACTGCATAATTCGTGTCGCTCAAGGCGCACTCCCGTTCTG
GATAATGTTTTTTGCGCCGACATCATAACGGTTCTGGCAAATATTCTGAAATGAGCTGTTGACAATTAAT
CATCGGCTCGTATAATGTGTGGAATTGTGAGCGGATAACAATTTCACACAGGAAACAGTATTCATGTCCC
CTATACTAGGTTATTGGAAAATTAAGGGCCTTGTGCAACCCACTCGACTTCTTTTGGAATATCTTGAAGA
AAAATATGAAGAGCATTTGTATGAGCGCGATGAAGGTGATAAATGGCGAAACAAAAAGTTTGAATTGGGT
TTGGAGTTTCCCAATCTTCCTTATTATATTGATGGTGATGTTAAATTAACACAGTCTATGGCCATCATAC
GTTATATAGCTGACAAGCACAACATGTTGGGTGGTTGTCCAAAAGAGCGTGCAGAGATTTCAATGCTTGA
AGGAGCGGTTTTGGATATTAGATACGGTGTTTCGAGAATTGCATATAGTAAAGACTTTGAAACTCTCAAA
GTTGATTTTCTTAGCAAGCTACCTGAAATGCTGAAAATGTTCGAAGATCGTTTATGTCATAAAACATATT
TAAATGGTGATCATGTAACCCATCCTGACTTCATGTTGTATGACGCTCTTGATGTTGTTTTATACATGGA
CCCAATGTGCCTGGATGCGTTCCCAAAATTAGTTTGTTTTAAAAAACGTATTGAAGCTATCCCACAAATT
GATAAGTACTTGAAATCCAGCAAGTATATAGCATGGCCTTTGCAGGGCTGGCAAGCCACGTTTGGTGGTG
GCGACCATCCTCCAAAATCGGATCTGGTTCCGCGTGGATCCGAAAACCTGTATTTTCAGGGCTCGAATTC
CCGGGTCGAC
[1005 nt withheld, positions 991-1995]
TGAGCGGCCGCATCGTGACTGACTGACGATCTGCCTCGCGCGTTTCGGTGATGACGGTGAAAACCTCTGA
CACATGCAGCTCCCGGAGACGGTCACAGCTTGTCTGTAAGCGGATGCCGGGAGCAGACAAGCCCGTCAGG
GCGCGTCAGCGGGTGTTGGCGGGTGTCGGGGCGCAGCCATGACCCAGTCACGTAGCGATAGCGGAGTGTA
TAATTCTTGAAGACGAAAGGGCCTCGTGATACGCCTATTTTTATAGGTTAATGTCATGATAATAATGGTT
TCTTAGACGTCAGGTGGCACTTTTCGGGGAAATGTGCGCGGAACCCCTATTTGTTTATTTTTCTAAATAC
ATTCAAATATGTATCCGCTCATGAGACAATAACCCTGATAAATGCTTCAATAATATTGAAAAAGGAAGAG
TATGAGTATTCAACATTTCCGTGTCGCCCTTATTCCCTTTTTTGCGGCATTTTGCCTTCCTGTTTTTGCT
CACCCAGAAACGCTGGTGAAAGTAAAAGATGCTGAAGATCAGTTGGGTGCACGAGTGGGTTACATCGAAC
TGGATCTCAACAGCGGTAAGATCCTTGAGAGTTTTCGCCCCGAAGAACGTTTTCCAATGATGAGCACTTT
TAAAGTTCTGCTATGTGGCGCGGTATTATCCCGTGTTGACGCCGGGCAAGAGCAACTCGGTCGCCGCATA
CACTATTCTCAGAATGACTTGGTTGAGTACTCACCAGTCACAGAAAAGCATCTTACGGATGGCATGACAG
TAAGAGAATTATGCAGTGCTGCCATAACCATGAGTGATAACACTGCGGCCAACTTACTTCTGACAACGAT
CGGAGGACCGAAGGAGCTAACCGCTTTTTTGCACAACATGGGGGATCATGTAACTCGCCTTGATCGTTGG
GAACCGGAGCTGAATGAAGCCATACCAAACGACGAGCGTGACACCACGATGCCTGCAGCAATGGCAACAA
CGTTGCGCAAACTATTAACTGGCGAACTACTTACTCTAGCTTCCCGGCAACAATTAATAGACTGGATGGA
GGCGGATAAAGTTGCAGGACCACTTCTGCGCTCGGCCCTTCCGGCTGGCTGGTTTATTGCTGATAAATCT
GGAGCCGGTGAGCGTGGGTCTCGCGGTATCATTGCAGCACTGGGGCCAGATGGTAAGCCCTCCCGTATCG
TAGTTATCTACACGACGGGGAGTCAGGCAACTATGGATGAACGAAATAGACAGATCGCTGAGATAGGTGC
CTCACTGATTAAGCATTGGTAACTGTCAGACCAAGTTTACTCATATATACTTTAGATTGATTTAAAACTT
CATTTTTAATTTAAAAGGATCTAGGTGAAGATCCTTTTTGATAATCTCATGACCAAAATCCCTTAACGTG
AGTTTTCGTTCCACTGAGCGTCAGACCCCGTAGAAAAGATCAAAGGATCTTCTTGAGATCCTTTTTTTCT
GCGCGTAATCTGCTGCTTGCAAACAAAAAAACCACCGCTACCAGCGGTGGTTTGTTTGCCGGATCAAGAG
CTACCAACTCTTTTTCCGAAGGTAACTGGCTTCAGCAGAGCGCAGATACCAAATACTGTCCTTCTAGTGT
AGCCGTAGTTAGGCCACCACTTCAAGAACTCTGTAGCACCGCCTACATACCTCGCTCTGCTAATCCTGTT
ACCAGTGGCTGCTGCCAGTGGCGATAAGTCGTGTCTTACCGGGTTGGACTCAAGACGATAGTTACCGGAT
AAGGCGCAGCGGTCGGGCTGAACGGGGGGTTCGTGCACACAGCCCAGCTTGGAGCGAACGACCTACACCG
AACTGAGATACCTACAGCGTGAGCTATGAGAAAGCGCCACGCTTCCCGAAGGGAGAAAGGCGGACAGGTA
TCCGGTAAGCGGCAGGGTCGGAACAGGAGAGCGCACGAGGGAGCTTCCAGGGGGAAACGCCTGGTATCTT
TATAGTCCTGTCGGGTTTCGCCACCTCTGACTTGAGCGTCGATTTTTGTGATGCTCGTCAGGGGGGCGGA
GCCTATGGAAAAACGCCAGCAACGCGGCCTTTTTACGGTTCCTGGCCTTTTGCTGGCCTTTTGCTCACAT
GTTCTTTCCTGCGTTATCCCCTGATTCTGTGGATAACCGTATTACCGCCTTTGAGTGAGCTGATACCGCT
CGCCGCAGCCGAACGACCGAGCGCAGCGAGTCAGTGAGCGAGGAAGCGGAAGAGCGCCTGATGCGGTATT
TTCTCCTTACGCATCTGTGCGGTATTTCACACCGCATAAATTCCGACACCATCGAATGGCGCAAAACCTT
TCGCGGTATGGCATGATAGCGCCCGGAAGAGAGTCAATTCAGGGTGGTGAATGTGAAACCAGTAACGTTA
TACGATGTCGCAGAGTATGCCGGTGTCTCTTATCAGACCGTTTCCCGCGTGGTGAACCAGGCCAGCCACG
TTTCTGCGAAAACGCGGGAAAAAGTGGAAGCGGCGATGGCGGAGCTGAATTACATTCCCAACCGCGTGGC
ACAACAACTGGCGGGCAAACAGTCGTTGCTGATTGGCGTTGCCACCTCCAGTCTGGCCCTGCACGCGCCG
TCGCAAATTGTCGCGGCGATTAAATCTCGCGCCGATCAACTGGGTGCCAGCGTGGTGGTGTCGATGGTAG
AACGAAGCGGCGTCGAAGCCTGTAAAGCGGCGGTGCACAATCTTCTCGCGCAACGCGTCAGTGGGCTGAT
CATTAACTATCCGCTGGATGACCAGGATGCCATTGCTGTGGAAGCTGCCTGCACTAATGTTCCGGCGTTA
TTTCTTGATGTCTCTGACCAGACACCCATCAACAGTATTATTTTCTCCCATGAAGACGGTACGCGACTGG
GCGTGGAGCATCTGGTCGCATTGGGTCACCAGCAAATCGCGCTGTTAGCGGGCCCATTAAGTTCTGTCTC
GGCGCGTCTGCGTCTGGCTGGCTGGCATAAATATCTCACTCGCAATCAAATTCAGCCGATAGCGGAACGG
GAAGGCGACTGGAGTGCCATGTCCGGTTTTCAACAAACCATGCAAATGCTGAATGAGGGCATCGTTCCCA
CTGCGATGCTGGTTGCCAACGATCAGATGGCGCTGGGCGCAATGCGCGCCATTACCGAGTCCGGGCTGCG
CGTTGGTGCGGATATCTCGGTAGTGGGATACGACGATACCGAAGACAGCTCATGTTATATCCCGCCGTTA
ACCACCATCAAACAGGATTTTCGCCTGCTGGGGCAAACCAGCGTGGACCGCTTGCTGCAACTCTCTCAGG
GCCAGGCGGTGAAGGGCAATCAGCTGTTGCCCGTCTCACTGGTGAAAAGAAAAACCACCCTGGCGCCCAA
TACGCAAACCGCCTCTCCCCGCGCGTTGGCCGATTCATTAATGCAGCTGGCACGACAGGTTTCCCGACTG
GAAAGCGGGCAGTGAGCGCAACGCAATTAATGTAAGTTAGCTCACTCATTAGGCACCCCAGGCTTTACAC
TTTATGCTTCCGGCTCGTATGTTGTGTGGAATTGTGAGCGGATAACAATTTCACACAGGAAACAGCTATG
ACCATGATTACGGATTCACTGGCCGTCGTTTTACAACGTCGTGACTGGGAAAACCCTGGCGTTACCCAAC
TTAATCGCCTTGCAGCACATCCCCCTTTCGCCAGCTGGCGTAATAGCGAAGAGGCCCGCACCGATCGCCC
TTCCCAACAGTTGCGCAGCCTGAATGGCGAATGGCGCTTTGCCTGGTTTCCGGCACCAGAAGCGGTGCCG
GAAAGCTGGCTGGAGTGCGATCTTCCTGAGGCCGATACTGTCGTCGTCCCCTCAAACTGGCAGATGCACG
GTTACGATGCGCCCATCTACACCAACGTGACCTATCCCATTACGGTCAATCCGCCGTTTGTTCCCACGGA
GAATCCGACGGGTTGTTACTCGCTCACATTTAATGTTGATGAAAGCTGGCTACAGGAAGGCCAGACGCGA
ATTATTTT
Features (pLannotate 1.2.2; 18 found; start..end, strand, type, name):
      7..123     -  CDS            yciV (fragment): RNAAM_ECOLI - Also known as trpH From Escherichia coli (strain K12).
    199..227     +  promoter       tac promoter: strong E. coli promoter; hybrid between the trp and lac UV5 promoters
    235..251     +  protein_bind   lac operator: The lac repressor binds to the lac operator to inhibit transcription in E. coli. This inhibition can be relieved by adding lactose or isopropyl-β-D-thiogalactopyranoside (IPTG). lac repressor encoded by lacI
    274..927     +  CDS            GST26_SCHJA: Experimental evidence at protein level: Swiss-Prot protein existence level 1. GST isoenzymes appear to play a central role in the parasite detoxification system. Other functions are also suspected including a role in increasing the solubility of haematin in the parasite gut. From Schistosoma japonicum (Blood fluke).
    952..972     +  CDS            TEV site: tobacco etch virus (TEV) protease recognition and cleavage site
    991..1995    +  CDS            POLB (sequence withheld): DPOLB_HUMAN - Experimental evidence at protein level: Swiss-Prot protein existence level 1. Repair polymerase that plays a key role in base-excision repair. Has 5'-deoxyribose-5-phosphate lyase (dRP lyase) activity that removes the 5' sugar phosphate and also acts as a DNA polymerase that adds one nucleotide to the 3' end of the arising single-nucleotide gap. Conducts 'gap-filling' DNA synthesis in a stepwise distributive fashion rather than in a processive fashion as for other DNA polymerases. From Homo sapiens (Human).
   2026..2065    +  CDS            rop (fragment): Rop protein, which maintains plasmids at low copy number; rop
   2167..2207    +  misc_feature   bom (fragment): basis of mobility region from pBR322
   2312..2416    +  promoter       AmpR promoter: bla
   2417..3277    +  CDS            AmpR: β-lactamase; bla; confers resistance to ampicillin, carbenicillin, and related antibiotics
   3448..4036    +  rep_origin     ori: high-copy-number ColE1/pMB1/pBR322/pUC origin of replication
   4222..4273    -  misc_feature   bom (fragment): basis of mobility region from pBR322
   4280..4357    +  promoter       lacI promoter: lacI
   4358..5440    +  CDS            lacI: lac repressor; lacI; The lac repressor binds to the lac operator to inhibit transcription in E. coli. This inhibition can be relieved by adding lactose or isopropyl-β-D-thiogalactopyranoside (IPTG).
   5453..5474    +  protein_bind   CAP binding site: CAP binding activates transcription in the presence of cAMP. E. coli catabolite activator protein
   5489..5519    +  promoter       lac promoter: promoter for the E. coli lac operon
   5527..5543    +  protein_bind   lac operator: The lac repressor binds to the lac operator to inhibit transcription in E. coli. This inhibition can be relieved by adding lactose or isopropyl-β-D-thiogalactopyranoside (IPTG). lac repressor encoded by lacI
   5563..5736    +  CDS            lacZα: LacZα fragment of β-galactosidase; lacZ fragment
