[The description below was written by a language model from this plasmid's Addgene catalogue record and pLannotate feature annotations shown in this document.]
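Description:
pGEX4T3-GST-PolB(WT) is a 5,993 bp bacterial expression plasmid built on the pGEX4T3 backbone for producing human DNA polymerase beta (POLB) as an N-terminal glutathione S-transferase fusion in E. coli. It replicates from a ColE1/pMB1-type origin and is selected through the β-lactamase gene (AmpR) with its own promoter, conferring ampicillin resistance. The record lists a standard cloning strain for propagation and a BL21-type strain for protein production; copy number is recorded as unknown.

Expression is driven by the tac promoter, a strong trp/lac hybrid, followed by a lac operator. The plasmid also carries lacI with its own promoter, so the vector supplies the lac repressor that keeps the fusion gene off until it is induced with IPTG. The open reading frame begins with the Schistosoma japonicum 26 kDa GST, continues through a short linker containing a TEV protease recognition site, and then into the wild-type POLB coding sequence, which was inserted by restriction cloning between SalI and NotI sites. GST allows affinity capture of the fusion on glutathione resin, and the TEV site allows the tag to be cleaved away to release polymerase beta. Other annotated elements, including short rop and bom fragments, a fragment matching yciV, and a lac promoter/operator with lacZα downstream of lacI, are backbone remnants with no stated role in the design.

POLB is the gap-filling polymerase and dRP lyase of base-excision repair. The associated publication concerns regulation of its stability and localization through interactions with NQO1 and XRCC1, so this construct plausibly supplies recombinant wild-type protein for purification, pull-down or binding experiments, although the record does not specify particular assays.
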