Addgene plasmid #177131: pGEX4T3-GST-PolB(WT)
Purpose: Bacterial vector for expression of an N-terminal GST fusion of PolB(WT) with a TEV protease site located between the GST tag and PolB(WT)
Depositing lab: Robert Sobol. Depositing organization: University of South Alabama, Mitchell Cancer Institute. Publication: Stability and sub-cellular localization of DNA polymerase beta is regulated by interactions with NQO1 and XRCC1 in response to oxidative stress. Fang Q, Andrews J, Sharma N, Wilk A, Clark J, Slyskova J, Koczor CA, Lans H, Prakash A, Sobol RW. Nucleic Acids Res. 2019 Jul 9;47(12):6269-6286. doi: 10.1093/nar/gkz293. PubMed 31287140.
Backbone
  Vector backbone: pGEX4T3
  Backbone manufacturer: Sigma
  Total vector size (bp): 5993
  Vector type: Bacterial Expression
Growth in bacteria
  Bacterial resistance: Ampicillin, 100 μg/mL
  Growth temperature: 37°C
  Growth strain: DH5alpha
  Growth instructions: use BL21 for protein expression
  Copy number: Unknown
Gene/Insert
  Gene/Insert name: PolB
  Species: H. sapiens (human)
  Entrez Gene: POLB
  Promoter: Tac
  Tag / fusion protein: GST (N terminal on insert)
  Cloning method: Restriction Enzyme; 5′ cloning site SalI (unknown if destroyed); 3′ cloning site NotI (unknown if destroyed)
  Sequencing primers: 5′ TCCCGGGTCGACATGAGCAAACGGAAGGCGCCG; 3′ CACGATGCGGCCGCTCATTCGCTCCGGTCCTTGGG
Terms and licenses: Academic/Nonprofit Terms; Industry Terms: Not Available to Industry
How to cite: pGEX4T3-GST-PolB(WT) was a gift from Robert Sobol (Addgene plasmid # 177131 ; http://n2t.net/addgene:177131 ; RRID:Addgene_177131)
